>Addgene plasmid #141349 | pF3-CAG-Tol-FRT | depositor full sequence | sequence record 276271 | pF3-CAG-Tol-FRT sequence 11416 bps
TCTGGGTGAGCAAAAACAGGAAGGCAAAATGCCGCAAAAAAGGGAATAAGGGCGACACGGAAATGTTGAA
TACTCATACTCTTCCTTTTTCAATATTATTGAAGCATTTATCAGGGTTATTGTCTCATGAGCGGATACAT
ATTTGAATGTATTTAGAAAAATAAACAAATAGGGGTTCCGCGCACATTTCCCCGAAAAGTGCCACCTATT
TAAATGAAGTTCCTATTCCGAAGTTCCTATTCTTCAAATAGTATAGGAACTTCTTAATTAACGATGTACG
GGCCAGATATACGCGTTGACATTGATTATTGACTAGTTATTAATAGTAATCAATTACGGGGTCATTAGTT
CATAGCCCATATATGGAGTTCCGCGTTACATAACTTACGGTAAATGGCCCGCCTGGCTGACCGCCCAACG
ACCCCCGCCCATTGACGTCAATAATGACGTATGTTCCCATAGTAACGCCAATAGGGACTTTCCATTGACG
TCAATGGGTGGAGTATTTACGGTAAACTGCCCACTTGGCAGTACATCAAGTGTATCATATGCCAAGTACG
CCCCCTATTGACGTCAATGACGGTAAATGGCCCGCCTGGCATTATGCCCAGTACATGACCTTATGGGACT
TTCCTACTTGGCAGTACATCTACGTATTAGTCATCGCTATTACCATGGTCGAGGTGAGCCCCACGTTCTG
CTTCACTCTCCCCATCTCCCCCCCCTCCCCACCCCCAATTTTGTATTTATTTATTTTTTAATTATTTTGT
GCAGCGATGGGGGCGGGGGGGGGGGGGGGCGCGCGCCAGGCGGGGCGGGGCGGGGCGAGGGGCGGGGCGG
GGCGAGGCGGAGAGGTGCGGCGGCAGCCAATCAGAGCGGCGCGCTCCGAAAGTTTCCTTTTATGGCGAGG
CGGCGGCGGCGGCGGCCCTATAAAAAGCGAAGCGCGCGGCGGGCGGGAGTCGCTGCGCGCTGCCTTCGCC
CCGTGCCCCGCTCCGCCGCCGCCTCGCGCCGCCCGCCCCGGCTCTGACTGACCGCGTTACTCCCACAGGT
GAGCGGGCGGGACGGCCCTTCTCCTCCGGGCTGTAATTAGCGCTTGGTTTAATGACGGCTTGTTTCTTTT
CTGTGGCTGCGTGAAAGCCTTGAGGGGCTCCGGGAGGGCCCTTTGTGCGGGGGGAGCGGCTCGGGGGGTG
CGTGCGTGTGTGTGTGCGTGGGGAGCGCCGCGTGCGGCTCCGCGCTGCCCGGCGGCTGTGAGCGCTGCGG
GCGCGGCGCGGGGCTTTGTGCGCTCCGCAGTGTGCGCGAGGGGAGCGCGGCCGGGGGCGGTGCCCCGCGG
TGCGGGGGGGCTGCGAGGGGAACAAAGGCTGCGTGCGGGGTGTGTGCGTGGGGGGGTGAGCAGGGGGTGT
GGGCGCGTCGGTCGGGCTGCAACCCCCCCTGCACCCCCCTCCCCGAGTTGCTGAGCACGGCCCGGCTTCG
GGTGCGGGGCTCCGTACGGGGCGTGGCGCGGGGCTCGCCGTGCCGGGCGGGGGGTGGCGGCAGGTGGGGG
TGCCGGGCGGGGCGGGGCCGCCTCGGGCCGGGGAGGGCTCGGGGGAGGGGCGCGGCGGCCCCCGGAGCGC
CGGCGGCTGTCGAGGCGCGGCGAGCCGCAGCCATTGCCTTTTATGGTAATCGTGCGAGAGGGCGCAGGGA
CTTCCTTTGTCCCAAATCTGTGCGGAGCCGAAATCTGGGAGGCGCCGCCGCACCCCCTCTAGCGGGCGCG
GGGCGAAGCGGTGCGGCGCCGGCAGGAAGGAAATGGGCGGGGAGGGCCTTCGTGCGTCGCCGCGCCGCCG
TCCCCTTCTCCCTCTCCAGCCTCGGGGCTGTCCGCGGGGGGACGGCTGCCTTCGGGGGGGACGGGGCAGG
GCGGGGTTCGGCTTCTGGCGTGTGACCGGCGGCTCTAGAGCCTCTGCTAACCATGTTCATGCCTTCTTCT
TTTTCCTACAGCTCCTGGGCAACGTGCTGGTTATTGTGCTGTCTCATCATTTTGGCAAAGAATTCGCCAC
CATGGGCAACAGAGCCTTCACTAAATATCCAGCAGACATCCAGGACTACTTCAAGCAGACCTTTCCAGAG
GGGTATCATTGGGAGAGGTCTATGACCTACGAGGATCAGGGGATTTGCACAGCCACTTCCAACATCTCTA
TGCGCGGCGACTGTTTCTTTTATGACATCCGATTTGATGGTGTGAACTTCCCCCCTAATGGCCCAGTCAT
GCAGAAGAAAACACTGAAATGGGAGCCCAGCACTGAAAAGATGTACGTGAGAGATGGAGTCCTGAAGGGG
GACGTGAATATGGCACTGCTCCTGGAGGGAGGAGGACACTACCGATGCGACTTTAAGACCACATATAAAG
CCAAGAAAGACGTGCGACTGCCAGATTACCACTTCGTCGACCATAGGATCGAGATTCTCAAGCATGACAA
AGATTACAACAAGGTGAAACTGTATGAAAATGCTGTCGCAAGATATTCCATGCTCCCTTCTCAGGCAAAA
GGAAACCGGGTGTTCGCCAAGTACCCAGACCACATCCCCGATTATTTCAAGCAGAGCTTTCCAAAAGGGT
TCAGTTGGGAGAGATCACTGATGTTTGAAGATGGTGGCGTGTGCATTGCCACTAATGATATCACCCTGAA
AGGCGACACCTTCTTTAACAAGGTGCGGTTTGACGGAGTCAACTTCCCACCCAATGGGCCCGTGATGCAG
AAGAAAACCCTGAAATGGGAGGCTTCCACAGAAAAGATGTATCTCAGAGATGGTGTGCTGACAGGCGACA
TCACTATGGCACTCCTGCTCAAGGGCGATGTGCACTACAGATGCGACTTTCGGACTACCTATAAATCTAG
GCAGGAGGGTGTGAAGCTGCCAGGCTATCATTTCGTCGACCATTGTATCAGTATTCTGAGACACGACAAG
GATTACAACGAGGTGAAACTCTATGAACACGCCGTCGCTCATTCAGGTCTGCCCGATAACGTGAAGGGCA
GCAAAACCTTCATTAATCACACACAGGGAATCCCTGACTTCTTTAAGCAGAGTTTTCCAGAGGGGTTCAC
ATGGGAAAGAATCACAACTTACGAGGATGGAGGGGTGCTGACCGCTACACAGGACACTTCACTCCAGAAC
GGCTGCCTGATCTACAATGTGAAGATCAACGGAGTCAATTTCCCTAGTAACGGGCCAGTGATGCAGAAGA
AAACTCTGGGATGGGAGGCCTCAACCGAAATGCTCTATCCTGCTGACTCTGGACTGCGGGGGCACAGTCA
GATGGCCCTGAAACTCGTGGGTGGCGGATACCTCCATTGCAGCCTGAAGACCACATATCGCTCCAAGAAA
CCCGCCAAGAACCTGAAAATGCCTGGCTTCTACTTTGTGGATAGGAGACTGGAGAGGATCAAGGAAGCTG
ACAAAGAGACATACGTGGAGCAGCACGAAATGGCAGTCGCCAGATATTGTGACCTCCCCTCAAAGCTGGG
TCACAGCGGCCATCGGGTGTTCACCAAATACCCCGAGGAAATTCCTGATTACTTCAAGCAGGCCTTCCCT
GAGGGCCTCAGCTGGGAACGCTCCCTGGAGTTTGAAGACGGGGGTAGCGCATCCGTGTCTGCCCACATCA
GCCTGCGAGGAAACACATTCTACCATAAGTCCAAGTTCACCGGTGTCAATTTCCCAGCAGATGGCCCCAT
TATGCAGAACCAGTCAGTGGACTGGGAACCCAGCACCGAGAAGATCACAGCCTCCGATGGAGTGCTGAAA
GGCGACGTGACCATGTACCTGAAGCTCGAGGGCGGAGGGAACCACAAGTGCCAGATGAAAACTACCTACA
AGGCCGCTAAAGAGATTCTGGAAATGCCTGGAGACCACTATATCGGGCATCGGCTGGTGCGCAAGACTGA
GGGCAACATCACCGAGCAGGTGGAAGATGCTGTCGCACACAGTGGATCAAAAACATTCATTAACCATACT
CAGGGGATCCCCGACTTCTTTAAGCAGAGCTTTCCTGAGGGCTTCACCTGGGAAAGAGTGACAACTTACG
AGGACGGTGGCGTCCTGACTGCCACCCAGGATACATCCCTCCAGGACGGATGTCTGATCTACAACGTGAA
GATCCGGGGAGTCAACTTTACTTCTAATGGGCCTGTGATGCAGAAGAAAACCCTGGGATGGGAAGCATTC
ACAGAGACTCTCTACCCAGCCGATGGAGGGCTGGAGGGGAGAAATGACATGGCCCTGAAACTGGTCGGTG
GCTCTCACCTGATCGCTAATATTAAGACCACATACCGGAGTAAGAAACCAGCTAAGAACCTGAAAATGCC
CGGCGTGTACTATGTCGATTATCGACTGGAAAGGATCAAGGAGGCAAACAATGAAACCTATGTCGAGCAG
CACGAAGTGGCCGTCGCTCGGTATTGCGACCTCCCCTCCAAGCTGGGTCATAAACTCAACGGCGTGCAGT
GTTTCTCTCGCTACCCTGATCACATGAAGCAGCATGACTTCTTTAAATCCGCTATGCCAGAGGGCTACGT
GCAGGAACGCACAATTTTCTTTAAGGACGATGGAAACTACAAAACACGAGCCGAGGTGAAGTTTGAAGGA
GATACTCTCGTCAATAGGATTGAGCTGAAGGGGATCGACTTCAAAGAAGATGGTAACATCCTGGGCCACA
AGCTCGAGTACAACTATAATTCCCATAACGTGTACATTATGGCTGACAAGCAGAAAAACGGGATCAAGGT
CAATTTCAAAATTCGCCACAACATCGAGGATGGCTCTGTGCAGCTGGCCGACCATTACCAGCAGAATACC
CCAATCGGCGACGGACCTGTGCTGCTCCCAGACAACCACTATCTCAGTACACAGTCAGCCCTGAGCAAGG
ATCCCAATGAGAAAAGGGACCATATGGTGCTGCTCGAATTCGTCACCGCAGCCGGAATTACACTCGGGAT
GGATGAGCTGTACAAGCTACCAGGCATCCGGCAGGGCTATGGCCTCACAGAGACAACCAGCGCCATCCTG
ATCACACCAGAAGGCGACGATAAACCAGGAGCAGTGGGCAAGGTGGTCCCTTTCTTCGAGGCCAAGGTGG
TCGATCTGGACACAGGAAAGACACTTGGCGTCAATCAGAGGGGGGAACTGTGCGTGAGGGGCCCCATGAT
TATGAGCGGATACGTGAATAATCCAGAAGCCACTAATGCCCTTATTGATAAAGACGGATGGCTGCATTCT
GGAGACATCGCATATTGGGATGAGGATGAGCATTTTTTTATCGTCGATCGCCTGAAGAGCTTGATTAAGT
ATAAGGGCTACCAGGTGGCCCCTGCAGAACTCGAGTCCATCCTCCTCCAACACCCTAACATCTTCGACGC
TGGAGTCGCTGGACTCCCAGACGATGATGCAGGAGAGCTGCCTGCTGCAGTCGTCGTGCTCGAACATGGA
AAAACCATGACCGAGAAGGAGATCGTCGACTACGTCGCTTCCCAGGTGACTACAGCAAAGAAGCTGCGGG
GGGGAGTCGTGTTCGTCGACGAGGTGCCTAAAGGACTGACAGGAAAGCTGGATGCCAGGAAGATCCGGGA
AATCCTGATCAAGGCAAAGAAGGGCGGCAAGATTGCCGTGGAAGTGGGCGAGGCAGTGGCCAAAAGGTTC
CATCTCCCAGGCATCAGACAGGGATATGGCCTGACAGAGTATGACATCCTGACTACCGTGTTTCAGTACG
GGAACCGAGCTTTCACAAAGTACCCCGCATATGACATCCTGACAACTGCCTTTCACTACGGCAATAGGGT
GTTTGCTAAATATCCTGACTTCGATATTCTGGCAACCTCCTTCATGTATGGATCTAAGACTTTTATCAAC
CATACCCAGTTCGATCTGGTGTCCCACGTCTTTTGCTACGGGCATAGAGTGTTTACAAAATATCCTGAGT
TCGACATTCTCGCTACCAGTTTTCTGTACGGCTCAAAGACATTCATCAATCACACTCAGTGGCCAACCCT
GGTGACCACACTCACCTACGGAGTCCAGTGCTTCTCTAGGTATCCCGACGGTAGAATGCTCATCCATATT
GGCCGCACCAAGACACTGGTGTCCACTGCCGGCGTCGAGAAAATGGTGTCTGTCATTAAGCCAGAAATGA
AGATCAAACTGTGCATGAGGGGTACCGTGAACGGCCACAATTTCGTCATTGAGGGAGAAGGGAAGGGTAA
TCCCTACGAGGGTACTCAGATCCTGGATCTCAACGTGACCGAAGGCGCACCTCTCCCATTTGCCTACGAC
ATTCTGACTACCGTGTTCCAGTATATGGTCAGCCTGATTAAGCCTGAGATGAAGATCAAACTGCTCATGG
AAGGAAACGTGAATGGGCACCAGTTTGTCATCGAGGGCGATGGAAAAGGGCATCCATTCGAAGGAAAGCA
GTCCATGGACCTGGTGGTCAAGGAGGGGGCTCCCCTCCCTTTTGCATACGATATTCTGACAACTGCCTTC
CACTATATGGTGGGCGAGGACAGTGTCCTCATCACCGAAAATATGCATATGAAGCTGTACATGGAGGGAA
CAGTGAACGACCACCATTTCAAATGTACTTCCGAGGGTGAAGGCAAGCCATATGAGGGCACTCAGACCAT
GAAGATCAAAGTGGTCGAAGGAGGGCCACTCCCCTTCGCCTTTGATATTCTGGCTACATCCTTCATGTAC
ATGGTGTCTGTCATCAAGCCCGAGATGAAAATGAGATACTATATGGACGGTTCTGTGAACGGCCACGAGT
TCACCATCGAGGGAGAAGGGACCGGTCGCCCTTATGAGGGCCATCAGGAAATGACACTGCGAGTGACTAT
GGCTGAGGGTGGCCCTATGCCATTCGCATTTGATCTGGTGTCTCACGTCTTCTGCTACATGAGTGAGCTC
ATCAAAGAAAACATGCACATGAAACTGTACATGGAGGGGACCGTGGACAACCACCACTTCAAGTGTACAA
GCGAGGGCGAAGGAAAGCCTTACGAGGGCACACAGACTATGAGGATTAAGGTGGTCGAAGGAGGGCCCCT
GCCTTTCGCATTTGACATCCTCGCCACTAGTTTTCTGTATATGGTGTCAAAGGGAGAGGAACTGTTCACC
GGGGTGGTCCCAATTCTGGTGGAGCTCGACGGAGATGTCAACGGGCACAAGTTTAGCGTGTCCGGAGAGG
GTGAAGGCGACGCAACATACGGCAAGCTGACTCTCAAATTCATCTGCACCACAGGAAAGCTGCCAGTGCC
CTGGCCTACCCTGGTCACTACCCTCACCTATACACTGGTGAGTACAGCTGGAGTCGAGAAAGCACTGTCA
CTCGGGGTGACTAAGCTGGTCGAAAGGTGGATCTCTGTGAGTGGCGTCGCTGACGATCCCAACAATTACC
TGTTCTGTAGAGTGCGGAAGAACGGAGTCGCTGCACCTTCCGCCACCTCTCAGCTCAGTACAAGGGCTCT
GGAGGGGATTTTTGAAGCAACCCACAGACTGATCTACGGTGCCAAGGACGATTCTGGCCAGAGATATCTG
GCCTGGTCAGGACATAGCGCCCGAGTGGGAGCAGCTCGAGATATGGCACGAGCCGGCGTCAGCATCCCTG
AGATTATGCAGGCTGGTGGCTGGACAAACGTGAATATTGTCATGAACTACATCCGGAATCTGGACAGCGA
GACTGGTGCCATGGTCCGCCTGCTCGAAGACGGCGATATGTCCAACCTGCTCACCGTGCACCAGAATCTG
CCTGCCCTCCCAGTGGACGCTACATCAGATGAGGTCCGCAAGAACCTGATGGACATGTTTCGCGATCGAC
AGGCTTTCAGCGAACACACCTGGAAGATGCTGCTCAGCGTGTGCCGAAGTTGGGCAGCCTGGTGTAAGCT
GAACAATAGGAAATGGTTCCCCGCCGAGCCTGAAGACGTGAGGGATTACCTGCTCTATCTCCAGGCTAGA
GGCCTGGCAGTGAAGACAATTCAGCAGCACCTGGGTCAGCTCAACATGCTGCATCGGCGCTCAGGACTGC
CACGACCCTCAGATAGCAATGCCGTGAGCCTGGTCATGCGAAGGATCCGGAAAGAGAACGTGGACGCAGG
AGAACGAGCTAAGCAGGCTCTGGCATTTGAGAGAACCGACTTCGATCAGGTGCGGAGCCTGATGGAAAAC
TCCGACCGGTGTCAGGATATTCGCAATCTCGCATTCCTGGGCATCGCCTACAACACTCTGCTCCGCATCG
CCGAGATTGCTAGGATCAGAGTGAAGGATATCAGCCGAACCGACGGAGGGAGGATGCTGATCCACATTGG
AAGGACCATGGAGGATGCAAAAAACATAAAGAAGGGACCAGCCCCTTTCTATCCACTGGAGGATGGCACC
GCAGGAGAGCAGCTGCATAAAGCAATGAAAAGATATGCTCTGGTCCCCGGAACAATTGCCTTCACTGACG
CTCATATTGAGGTCGATATTACCTACGCTGAGTATTTCGAGATGTCCGTCAGGCTGGCCGAGGCCATGAA
GCGCTACGGCCTCAACACCAACCACCGGATCGTGGTCTGCTCTGAGAATAGCCTGCAGTTTTTTATGCCA
GTTCTGGGAGCCCTGTTCATCGGAGTTGCAGTGGCTCCTGCTAACGACATTTATAACGAGCGCGAGCTCC
TCAATTCCATGGGAATTTCTCAACCCACTGTGGTCTTTGTGTCTAAAAAGGGGCTGCAGAAGATCTTGAA
TGTCCAGAAGAAGTTGCCAATTATTCAGAAGATCATTATTATGGATTCTAAGACCGATTATCAGGGCTTC
CAGAGCATGTACACATTCGTGACTAGCCACCTTCCTCCCGGATTTAACGAATACGATTTCGTCCCCGAAT
CCTTTGATCGGGACAAAACTATCGCACTTATTATGAACAGTAGCGGCTCCACCGGCCTCCCCAAAGGGGT
GGCACTGCCTCATAGAACCGCATGCGTCAGGTTTTCTCATGCACGCGATCCTATCTTTGGAAATCAGATT
ATACCCGATACAGCTATCCTTTCCGTGGTGCCTTTTCACCATGGCTTTGGCATGTTCACCACTCTTGGCT
ACCTTATTTGTGGCTTTCGGGTTGTCTTGATGTATCGCTTTGAAGAGGAGCTGTTTCTGAGAAGTCTTCA
AGACTATAAAATTCAATCCGCACTCTTGGTCCCAACACTGTTCTCATTCTTCGCAAAGTCAACACTTATC
GACAAATACGATCTGAGTAACCTGCATGAGATTGCCAGCGGCGGCGCACCGCTTTCCAAGGAAGTGGGAG
AGGCCGTCGCAAAGAGATTTCATAGAGCCCACTACAATATCGTCACCTTCTACCCCTATGATGTGCCTGA
TTACGCTTGAGCGGCCGCTAGAGCTCGCTGATCAGCCTCGACTGTGCCTTCTAGTTGCCAGCCATCTGTT
GTTTGCCCCTCCCCCGTGCCTTCCTTGACCCTGGAAGGTGCCACTCCCACTGTCCTTTCCTAATAAAATG
AGGAAATTGCATCGCATTGTCTGAGTAGGTGTCATTCTATTCTGGGGGGTGGGGTGGGGCAGGACAGCAA
GGGGGAGGATTGGGAAGACAATAGCAGGCATGCTGGGGATCGATGAAGTTCCTATACTTTCTAGAGAATA
GGAACTTCGGAATAGGAACTTCTCCTGCAGGTCTTCCGCTTCCTCGCTCACTGACTCGCTGCGCTCGGTC
GTTCGGCTGCGGCGAGCGGTATCAGCTCACTCAAAGGCGGTAATACGGTTATCCACAGAATCAGGGGATA
ACGCAGGAAAGAACATGTGAGCAAAAGGCCAGCAAAAGGCCAGGAACCGTAAAAAGGCCGCGTTGCTGGC
GTTTTTCCATAGGCTCCGCCCCCCTGACGAGCATCACAAAAATCGACGCTCAAGTCAGAGGTGGCGAAAC
CCGACAGGACTATAAAGATACCAGGCGTTTCCCCCTGGAAGCTCCCTCGTGCGCTCTCCTGTTCCGACCC
TGCCGCTTACCGGATACCTGTCCGCCTTTCTCCCTTCGGGAAGCGTGGCGCTTTCTCATAGCTCACGCTG
TAGGTATCTCAGTTCGGTGTAGGTCGTTCGCTCCAAGCTGGGCTGTGTGCACGAACCCCCCGTTCAGCCC
GACCGCTGCGCCTTATCCGGTAACTATCGTCTTGAGTCCAACCCGGTAAGACACGACTTATCGCCACTGG
CAGCAGCCACTGGTAACAGGATTAGCAGAGCGAGGTATGTAGGCGGTGCTACAGAGTTCTTGAAGTGGTG
GCCTAACTACGGCTACACTAGAAGAACAGTATTTGGTATCTGCGCTCTGCTGAAGCCAGTTACCTTCGGA
AAAAGAGTTGGTAGCTCTTGATCCGGCAAACAAACCACCGCTGGTAGCGGTGGTTTTTTTGTTTGCAAGC
AGCAGATTACGCGCAGAAAAAAAGGATCTCAAGAAGATCCTTTGATCTTTTCTACGGGGTCTGACGCTCA
GTGGAACGAAAACTCACGTTAAGGGATTTTGGTCATGAGATTATCAAAAAGGATCTTCACCTAGATCCTT
TTAAATTAAAAATGAAGTTTTAAATCAATCTAAAGTATATATGAGTAAACTTGGTCTGACAGTTACCAAT
GCTTAATCAGTGAGGCACCTATCTCAGCGATCTGTCTATTTCGTTCATCCATAGTTGCCTGACTCCCCGT
CGTGTAGATAACTACGATACGGGAGGGCTTACCATCTGGCCCCAGTGCTGCAATGATACCGCGAGACCCA
CGCTCACCGGCTCCAGATTTATCAGCAATAAACCAGCCAGCCGGAAGGGCCGAGCGCAGAAGTGGTCCTG
CAACTTTATCCGCCTCCATCCAGTCTATTAATTGTTGCCGGGAAGCTAGAGTAAGTAGTTCGCCAGTTAA
TAGTTTGCGCAACGTTGTTGCCATTGCTACAGGCATCGTGGTGTCACGCTCGTCGTTTGGTATGGCTTCA
TTCAGCTCCGGTTCCCAACGATCAAGGCGAGTTACATGATCCCCCATGTTGTGCAAAAAAGCGGTTAGCT
CCTTCGGTCCTCCGATCGTTGTCAGAAGTAAGTTGGCCGCAGTGTTATCACTCATGGTTATGGCAGCACT
GCATAATTCTCTTACTGTCATGCCATCCGTAAGATGCTTTTCTGTGACTGGTGAGTACTCAACCAAGTCA
TTCTGAGAATAGTGTATGCGGCGACCGAGTTGCTCTTGCCCGGCGTCAATACGGGATAATACCGCGCCAC
ATAGCAGAACTTTAAAAGTGCTCATCATTGGAAAACGTTCTTCGGGGCGAAAACTCTCAAGGATCTTACC
GCTGTTGAGATCCAGTTCGATGTAACCCACTCGTGCACCCAACTGATCTTCAGCATCTTTTACTTTCACC
AGCGTT
Features (pLannotate 1.2.2; 24 found; start..end, strand, type, name):
     78..182     -  promoter       AmpR promoter: bla
    298..677     +  enhancer       CMV enhancer: human cytomegalovirus immediate early enhancer
    679..955     +  promoter       chicken β-actin promoter: No description available
    956..1971    +  intron         chimeric intron: chimera between introns from chicken β-actin and rabbit β-globin
   2035..2520    +  CDS            AzamiGreen (fragment): AzamiGreen is a basic (constitutively fluorescent) green fluorescent protein published in 2003, derived from Galaxea fascicularis. It has low acid sensitivity.
   2521..3006    +  CDS            Kaede (fragment): Kaede is a photoconvertible green/yellow fluorescent protein published in 2002, derived from Trachyphyllia geoffroyi. It has moderate acid sensitivity.
   3007..3507    +  CDS            Katushka (fragment): Katushka is a basic (constitutively fluorescent) red fluorescent protein published in 2007, derived from Entacmaea quadricolor. It is reported to be a rapidly-maturing dimer.
   3481..3963    +  CDS            mKG (fragment): mKG is a basic (constitutively fluorescent) green fluorescent protein published in 2008, derived from Verrillofungia concinna.
   3964..4470    +  CDS            TagBFP (fragment): TagBFP is a basic (constitutively fluorescent) blue fluorescent protein published in 2008, derived from Entacmaea quadricolor. It is reported to be a very rapidly-maturing monomer with very low acid sensitivity.
   4441..4986    +  CDS            BrUSLEE (fragment): BrUSLEE is a basic (constitutively fluorescent) green fluorescent protein published in 2018, derived from Aequorea victoria.
   4981..5631    +  CDS            LUCI_PHOPY (fragment): Experimental evidence at protein level: Swiss-Prot protein existence level 1. Produces green light with a wavelength of 562 nm. From Photinus pyralis (Common eastern firefly) (Lampyris pyralis).
   5710..5766    +  CDS            scleFP1 (fragment): scleFP1 is a fluorescent protein published in 2009, derived from Scleractinia sp. Lizard Island 38.
   6070..6141    +  CDS            cre (fragment): RECR_BPP1 - Experimental evidence at protein level: Swiss-Prot protein existence level 1. Catalyzes site-specific recombination between two 34-base- pair LOXP sites. Its role is to maintain the phage genome as a monomeric unit-copy plasmid in the lysogenic state. From Escherichia phage P1 (Bacteriophage P1).
   6139..6324    +  CDS            AzamiGreen (fragment): AzamiGreen is a basic (constitutively fluorescent) green fluorescent protein published in 2003, derived from Galaxea fascicularis. It has low acid sensitivity.
   6331..6516    +  CDS            Kaede (fragment): Kaede is a photoconvertible green/yellow fluorescent protein published in 2002, derived from Trachyphyllia geoffroyi. It has moderate acid sensitivity.
   6553..7110    +  CDS            NFCP_ANESU (fragment): Experimental evidence at protein level: Swiss-Prot protein existence level 1. Pigment protein that is intensely purple in color. From Anemonia sulcata (Mediterranean snakelocks sea anemone).
   7111..7338    +  CDS            GFPhal (fragment): GFPhal is a fluorescent protein published in 2005, derived from Aequorea victoria.
   7306..7737    +  CDS            cre (fragment): RECR_BPP1 - Experimental evidence at protein level: Swiss-Prot protein existence level 1. Catalyzes site-specific recombination between two 34-base- pair LOXP sites. Its role is to maintain the phage genome as a monomeric unit-copy plasmid in the lysogenic state. From Escherichia phage P1 (Bacteriophage P1).
   7738..8337    +  CDS            cre (fragment): RECR_BPP1 - Experimental evidence at protein level: Swiss-Prot protein existence level 1. Catalyzes site-specific recombination between two 34-base- pair LOXP sites. Its role is to maintain the phage genome as a monomeric unit-copy plasmid in the lysogenic state. From Escherichia phage P1 (Bacteriophage P1).
   8338..9333    +  CDS            LUCI_PHOPY (fragment): Experimental evidence at protein level: Swiss-Prot protein existence level 1. Produces green light with a wavelength of 562 nm. From Photinus pyralis (Common eastern firefly) (Lampyris pyralis).
   9422..9629    +  polyA_signal   bGH poly(A) signal: bovine growth hormone polyadenylation signal
   9635..9682    -  protein_bind   FRT: FLP-mediated recombination occurs in the 8-bp core sequence TCTAGAAA (Turan and Bode, 2011). FLP recombinase from the Saccharomyces cerevisiae 2μ plasmid
   9874..10462   -  rep_origin     ori: high-copy-number ColE1/pMB1/pBR322/pUC origin of replication
  10633..77      -  CDS            AmpR (across the origin): β-lactamase; bla; confers resistance to ampicillin, carbenicillin, and related antibiotics
