>Addgene plasmid #141349 | pF3-CAG-Tol-FRT | addgene full sequence | sequence record 305176 | Addgene Partial NGS Result
TCTGGGTGAGCAAAAACAGGAAGGCAAAATGCCGCAAAAAAGGGAATAAGGGCGACACGGAAATGTTGAA
TACTCATACTCTTCCTTTTTCAATATTATTGAAGCATTTATCAGGGTTATTGTCTCATGAGCGGATACAT
ATTTGAATGTATTTAGAAAAATAAACAAATAGGGGTTCCGCGCACATTTCCCCGAAAAGTGCCACCTATT
TAAATGAAGTTCCTATTCCGAAGTTCCTATTCTTCAAATAGTATAGGAACTTCTTAATTAACGATGTACG
GGCCAGATATACGCGTTGACATTGATTATTGACTAGTTATTAATAGTAATCAATTACGGGGTCATTAGTT
CATAGCCCATATATGGAGTTCCGCGTTACATAACTTACGGTAAATGGCCCGCCTGGCTGACCGCCCAACG
ACCCCCGCCCATTGACGTCAATAATGACGTATGTTCCCATAGTAACGCCAATAGGGACTTTCCATTGACG
TCAATGGGTGGAGTATTTACGGTAAACTGCCCACTTGGCAGTACATCAAGTGTATCATATGCCAAGTACG
CCCCCTATTGACGTCAATGACGGTAAATGGCCCGCCTGGCATTATGCCCAGTACATGACCTTATGGGACT
TTCCTACTTGGCAGTACATCTACGTATTAGTCATCGCTATTACCATGGTCGAGGTGAGCCCCACGTTCTG
CTTCACTCTCCCCATCTCCCCCCCCTCCCCACCCCCAATTTTGTATTTATTTATTTTTTAATTATTTTGT
GCAGCGATGGGGGCGGGGGGGGGGGGGGGCGCGCGCCRGGGGGGGSGGGGSGGGGSGRGGGGCGGGGSGG
GGCGAGGCGGAGAGGTGCGGCGGCAGCCAATCAGAGCGGCGCGCTCCGAAAGTTTCCTTTTATGGCGAGG
CGGCGGCGGCGGCGGCCCTATAAAAAGCGAAGCGCGCGGCGGGCGGGAGTCGCTGCGCGCTGCCTTCGCC
CCGTGCCCCGCTCCGCCGCCGCCTCGCGCCGCCCGCCCCGGCTCTGACTGACCGCGTTACTCCCACAGGT
GAGCGGGCGGGACGGCCCTTCTCCTCCGGGCTGTAATTAGCGCTTGGTTTAATGACGGCTTGTTTCTTTT
CTGTGGCTGCGTGAAAGCCTTGAGGGGCTCCGGGAGGGCCCTTTGTGCGGGGGGAGCGGCTCGGGGGGTG
CGTGCGTGTGTGTGTGCGTGGGGAGCGCCGCGTGCGGCTCCGCGCTGCCCGGCGGCTGTGAGCGCTGCGG
GCGCGGCGCGGGGCTTTGTGCGCTCCGCAGTGTGCGCGAGGGGAGCGCGGCCGGGGGCGGTGCCCCGCGG
TGCGGGGGGGCTGCGAGGGGAACAAAGGCTGCGTGCGGGGTGTGTGCGTGGGGGGGTGAGCAGGGGGTGT
GGGCGCGTCGGTCGGGCTGCAACCCCCCCTGCACCCCCCTCCCCGAGTTGCTGAGCACGGCCCGGCTTCG
GGTGCGGGGCTCCGTACGGGGCGTGGCGCGGGGCTCGCCGTGCCGGGCGGGGGGTGGCGGCAGGTGGGGG
TGCCGGGCGGGGCGGGGCCGCCTCGGGCCGGGGRGGGCTCGGGGGAGGGGCGCGGCGGCCCCCGGAGCGC
CGGCGGCTGTCGAGGCGCGGCGAGCCGCAGCCATTGCCTTTTATGGTAATCGTGCGAGAGGGCGCAGGGA
CTTCCTTTGTCCCAAATCTGTGCGGAGCCGAAATCTGGGAGGCGCCGCCGCACCCCCTCTAGCGGGCGCG
GGGCGAAGCGGTGCGGCGCCGGCAGGAAGGAAATGGGCGGGGAGGGCCTTCGTGCGTCGCCGCGCCGCCG
TCCCCTTCTCCCTCTCCAGCCTCGGGGCTGTCCGCGGGGGGACGGCTGCCTTCGGGGGGGACGGGGCAGG
GCGGGGTTCGGCTTCTGGCGTGTGACCGGCGGCTCTAGAGCCTCTGCTAACCATGTTCATGCCTTCTTCT
TTTTCCTACAGCTCCTGGGCAACGTGCTGGTTATTGTGCTGTCTCATCATTTTGGCAAAGAATTCGCCAC
CATGGGCAACAGAGCCTTCACTAAATATCCAGCAGACATCCAGGACTACTTCAAGCAGACCTTTCCAGAG
GGGTATCATTGGGAGAGGTCTATGACCTACGAGGATCAGGGGATTTGCACAGCCACTTCCAACATCTCTA
TGCGCGGCGACTGTTTCTTTTATGACATCCGATTTGATGGTGTGAACTTCCCCCCTAATGGCCCAGTCAT
GCAGAAGAAAACACTGAAATGGGAGCCCAGCACTGAAAAGATGTACGTGAGAGATGGAGTCCTGAAGGGG
GACGTGAATATGGCACTGCTCCTGGAGGGAGGAGGACACTACCGATGCGACTTTAAGACCACATATAAAG
CCAAGAAAGACGTGCGACTGCCAGATTACCACTTCGTCGACCATAGGATCGAGATTCTCAAGCATGACAA
AGATTACAACAAGGTGAAACTGTATGAAAATGCTGTCGCAAGATATTCCATGCTCCCTTCTCAGGCAAAA
GGAAACCGGGTGTTCGCCAAGTACCCAGACCACATCCCCGATTATTTCAAGCAGAGCTTTCCAAAAGGGT
TCAGTTGGGAGAGATCACTGATGTTTGAAGATGGTGGCGTGTGCATTGCCACTAATGATATCACCCTGAA
AGGCGACACCTTCTTTAACAAGGTGCGGTTTGACGGAGTCAACTTCCCACCCAATGGGCCCGTGATGCAG
AAGAAAACCCTGAAATGGGAGGCTTCCACAGAAAAGATGTATCTCAGAGATGGTGTGCTGACAGGCGACA
TCACTATGGCACTCCTGCTCAAGGGCGATGTGCACTACAGATGCGACTTTCGGACTACCTATAAATCTAG
GCAGGAGGGTGTGAAGCTGCCAGGCTATCATTTCGTCGACCATTGTATCAGTATTCTGAGACACGACAAG
GATTACAACGAGGTGAAACTCTATGAACACGCCGTCGCTCATTCAGGTCTGCCCGATAACGTGAAGGGCA
GCAAAACCTTCATTAATCACACACAGGGAATCCCTGACTTCTTTAAGCAGAGTTTTCCAGAGGGGTTCAC
ATGGGAAAGAATCACAACTTACGAGGATGGAGGGGTGCTGACCGCTACACAGGACACTTCACTCCAGAAC
GGCTGCCTGATCTACAATGTGAAGATCAACGGAGTCAATTTCCCTAGTAACGGGCCAGTGATGCAGAAGA
AAACTCTGGGATGGGAGGCCTCAACCGAAATGCTCTATCCTGCTGACTCTGGACTGCGGGGGCACAGTCA
GATGGCCCTGAAACTCGTGGGTGGCGGATACCTCCATTGCAGCCTGAAGACCACATATCGCTCCAAGAAA
CCCGCCAAGAACCTGAAAATGCCTGGCTTCTACTTTGTGGATAGGAGACTGGAGAGGATCAAGGAAGCTG
ACAAAGAGACATACGTGGAGCAGCACGAAATGGCAGTCGCCAGATATTGTGACCTCCCCTCAAAGCTGGG
TCACAGCGGCCATCGGGTGTTCACCAAATACCCCGAGGAAATTCCTGATTACTTCAAGCAGGCCTTCCCT
GAGGGCCTCAGCTGGGAACGCTCCCTGGAGTTTGAAGACGGGGGTAGCGCATCCGTGTCTGCCCACATCA
GCCTGCGAGGAAACACATTCTACCATAAGTCCAAGTTCACCGGTGTCAATTTCCCAGCAGATGGCCCCAT
TATGCAGAACCAGTCAGTGGACTGGGAACCCAGCACCGAGAAGATCACAGCCTCCGATGGAGTGCTGAAA
GGCGACGTGACCATGTACCTGAAGCTCGAGGGCGGAGGGAACCACAAGTGCCAGATGAAAACTACCTACA
AGGCCGCTAAAGAGATTCTGGAAATGCCTGGAGACCACTATATCGGGCATCGGCTGGTGCGCAAGACTGA
GGGCAACATCACCGAGCAGGTGGAAGATGCTGTCGCACACAGTGGATCAAAAACATTCATTAACCATACT
CAGGGGATCCCCGACTTCTTTAAGCAGAGCTTTCCTGAGGGCTTCACCTGGGAAAGAGTGACAACTTACG
AGGACGGTGGCGTCCTGACTGCCACCCAGGATACATCCCTCCAGGACGGATGTCTGATCTACAACGTGAA
GATCCGGGGAGTCAACTTTACTTCTAATGGGCCTGTGATGCAGAAGAAAACCCTGGGATGGGAAGCATTC
ACAGAGACTCTCTACCCAGCCGATGGAGGGCTGGAGGGGAGAAATGACATGGCCCTGAAACTGGTCGGTG
GCTCTCACCTGATCGCTAATATTAAGACCACATACCGGAGTAAGAAACCAGCTAAGAACCTGAAAATGCC
CGGCGTGTACTATGTCGATTATCGACTGGAAAGGATCAAGGAGGCAAACAATGAAACCTATGTCGAGCAG
CACGAAGTGGCCGTCGCTCGGTATTGCGACCTCCCCTCCAAGCTGGGTCATAAACTCAACGGCGTGCAGT
GTTTCTCTCGCTACCCTGATCACATGAAGCAGCATGACTTCTTTAAATCCGCTATGCCAGAGGGCTACGT
GCAGGAACGCACAATTTTCTTTAAGGACGATGGAAACTACAAAACACGAGCCGAGGTGAAGTTTGAAGGA
GATACTCTCGTCAATAGGATTGAGCTGAAGGGGATCGACTTCAAAGAAGATGGTAACATCCTGGGCCACA
AGCTCGAGTACAACTATAATTCCCATAACGTGTACATTATGGCTGACAAGCAGAAAAACGGGATCAAGGT
CAATTTCAAAATTCGCCACAACATCGAGGATGGCTCTGTGCAGCTGGCCGACCATTACCAGCAGAATACC
CCAATCGGCGACGGACCTGTGCTGCTCCCAGACAACCACTATCTCAGTACACAGTCAGCCCTGAGCAAGG
ATCCCAATGAGAAAAGGGACCATATGGTGCTGCTCGAATTCGTCACCGCAGCCGGAATTACACTCGGGAT
GGATGAGCTGTACAAGCTACCAGGCATCCGGCAGGGCTATGGCCTCACAGAGACAACCAGCGCCATCCTG
ATCACACCAGAAGGCGACGATAAACCAGGAGCAGTGGGCAAGGTGGTCCCTTTCTTCGAGGCCAAGGTGG
TCGATCTGGACACAGGAAAGACACTTGGCGTCAATCAGAGGGGGGAACTGTGCGTGAGGGGCCCCATGAT
TATGAGCGGATACGTGAATAATCCAGAAGCCACTAATGCCCTTATTGATAAAGACGGATGGCTGCATTCT
GGAGACATCGCATATTGGGATGAGGATGAGCATTTTTTTATCGTCGATCGCCTGAAGAGCTTGATTAAGT
ATAAGGGCTACCAGGTGGCCCCTGCAGAACTCGAGTCCATCCTCCTCCAACACCCTAACATCTTCGACGC
TGGAGTCGCTGGACTCCCAGACGATGATGCAGGAGAGCTGCCTGCTGCAGTCGTCGTGCTCGAACATGGA
AAAACCATGACCGAGAAGGAGATCGTCGACTACGTCGCTTCCCAGGTGACTACAGCAAAGAAGCTGCGGG
GGGGAGTCGTGTTCGTCGACGAGGTGCCTAAAGGACTGACAGGAAAGCTGGATGCCAGGAAGATCCGGGA
AATCCTGATCAAGGCAAAGAAGGGCGGCAAGATTGCCGTGGAAGTGGGCGAGGCAGTGGCCAAAAGGTTC
CATCTCCCAGGCATCAGACAGGGATATGGCCTGACAGAGTATGACATCCTGACTACCGTGTTTCAGTACG
GGAACCGAGCTTTCACAAAGTACCCCGCATATGACATCCTGACAACTGCCTTTCACTACGGCAATAGGGT
GTTTGCTAAATATCCTGACTTCGATATTCTGGCAACCTCCTTCATGTATGGATCTAAGACTTTTATCAAC
CATACCCAGTTCGATCTGGTGTCCCACGTCTTTTGCTACGGGCATAGAGTGTTTACAAAATATCCTGAGT
TCGACATTCTCGCTACCAGTTTTCTGTACGGCTCAAAGACATTCATCAATCACACTCAGTGGCCAACCCT
GGTGACCACACTCACCTACGGAGTCCAGTGCTTCTCTAGGTATCCCGACGGTAGAATGCTCATCCATATT
GGCCGCACCAAGACACTGGTGTCCACTGCCGGCGTCGAGAAAATGGTGTCTGTCATTAAGCCAGAAATGA
AGATCAAACTGTGCATGAGGGGTACCGTGAACGGCCACAATTTCGTCATTGAGGGAGAAGGGAAGGGTAA
TCCCTACGAGGGTACTCAGATCCTGGATCTCAACGTGACCGAAGGCGCACCTCTCCCATTTGCCTACGAC
ATTCTGACTACCGTGTTCCAGTATATGGTCAGCCTGATTAAGCCTGAGATGAAGATCAAACTGCTCATGG
AAGGAAACGTGAATGGGCACCAGTTTGTCATCGAGGGCGATGGAAAAGGGCATCCATTCGAAGGAAAGCA
GTCCATGGACCTGGTGGTCAAGGAGGGGGCTCCCCTCCCTTTTGCATACGATATTCTGACAACTGCCTTC
CACTATATGGTGGGCGAGGACAGTGTCCTCATCACCGAAAATATGCATATGAAGCTGTACATGGAGGGAA
CAGTGAACGACCACCATTTCAAATGTACTTCCGAGGGTGAAGGCAAGCCATATGAGGGCACTCAGACCAT
GAAGATCAAAGTGGTCGAAGGAGGGCCACTCCCCTTCGCCTTTGATATTCTGGCTACATCCTTCATGTAC
ATGGTGTCTGTCATCAAGCCCGAGATGAAAATGAGATACTATATGGACGGTTCTGTGAACGGCCACGAGT
TCACCATCGAGGGAGAAGGGACCGGTCGCCCTTATGAGGGCCATCAGGAAATGACACTGCGAGTGACTAT
GGCTGAGGGTGGCCCTATGCCATTCGCATTTGATCTGGTGTCTCACGTCTTCTGCTACATGAGTGAGCTC
ATCAAAGAAAACATGCACATGAAACTGTACATGGAGGGGACCGTGGACAACCACCACTTCAAGTGTACAA
GCGAGGGCGAAGGAAAGCCTTACGAGGGCACACAGACTATGAGGATTAAGGTGGTCGAAGGAGGGCCCCT
GCCTTTCGCATTTGACATCCTCGCCACTAGTTTTCTGTATATGGTGTCAAAGGGAGAGGAACTGTTCACC
GGGGTGGTCCCAATTCTGGTGGAGCTCGACGGAGATGTCAACGGGCACAAGTTTAGCGTGTCCGGAGAGG
GTGAAGGCGACGCAACATACGGCAAGCTGACTCTCAAATTCATCTGCACCACAGGAAAGCTGCCAGTGCC
CTGGCCTACCCTGGTCACTACCCTCACCTATACACTGGTGAGTACAGCTGGAGTCGAGAAAGCACTGTCA
CTCGGGGTGACTAAGCTGGTCGAAAGGTGGATCTCTGTGAGTGGCGTCGCTGACGATCCCAACAATTACC
TGTTCTGTAGAGTGCGGAAGAACGGAGTCGCTGCACCTTCCGCCACCTCTCAGCTCAGTACAAGGGCTCT
GGAGGGGATTTTTGAAGCAACCCACAGACTGATCTACGGTGCCAAGGACGATTCTGGCCAGAGATATCTG
GCCTGGTCAGGACATAGCGCCCGAGTGGGAGCAGCTCGAGATATGGCACGAGCCGGCGTCAGCATCCCTG
AGATTATGCAGGCTGGTGGCTGGACAAACGTGAATATTGTCATGAACTACATCCGGAATCTGGACAGCGA
GACTGGTGCCATGGTCCGCCTGCTCGAAGACGGCGATATGTCCAACCTGCTCACCGTGCACCAGAATCTG
CCTGCCCTCCCAGTGGACGCTACATCAGATGAGGTCCGCAAGAACCTGATGGACATGTTTCGCGATCGAC
AGGCTTTCAGCGAACACACCTGGAAGATGCTGCTCAGCGTGTGCCGAAGTTGGGCAGCCTGGTGTAAGCT
GAACAATAGGAAATGGTTCCCCGCCGAGCCTGAAGACGTGAGGGATTACCTGCTCTATCTCCAGGCTAGA
GGCCTGGCAGTGAAGACAATTCAGCAGCACCTGGGTCAGCTCAACATGCTGCATCGGCGCTCAGGACTGC
CACGACCCTCAGATAGCAATGCCGTGAGCCTGGTCATGCGAAGGATCCGGAAAGAGAACGTGGACGCAGG
AGAACGAGCTAAGCAGGCTCTGGCATTTGAGAGAACCGACTTCGATCAGGTGCGGAGCCTGATGGAAAAC
TCCGACCGGTGTCAGGATATTCGCAATCTCGCATTCCTGGGCATCGCCTACAACACTCTGCTCCGCATCG
CCGAGATTGCTAGGATCAGAGTGAAGGATATCAGCCGAACCGACGGAGGGAGGATGCTGATCCACATTGG
AAGGACCATGGAGGATGCAAAAAACATAAAGAAGGGACCAGCCCCTTTCTATCCACTGGAGGATGGCACC
GCAGGAGAGCAGCTGCATAAAGCAATGAAAAGATATGCTCTGGTCCCCGGAACAATTGCCTTCACTGACG
CTCATATTGAGGTCGATATTACCTACGCTGAGTATTTCGAGATGTCCGTCAGGCTGGCCGAGGCCATGAA
GCGCTACGGCCTCAACACCAACCACCGGATCGTGGTCTGCTCTGAGAATAGCCTGCAGTTTTTTATGCCA
GTTCTGGGAGCCCTGTTCATCGGAGTTGCAGTGGCTCCTGCTAACGACATTTATAACGAGCGCGAGCTCC
TCAATTCCATGGGAATTTCTCAACCCACTGTGGTCTTTGTGTCTAAAAAGGGGCTGCAGAAGATCTTGAA
TGTCCAGAAGAAGTTGCCAATTATTCAGAAGATCATTATTATGGATTCTAAGACCGATTATCAGGGCTTC
CAGAGCATGTACACATTCGTGACTAGCCACCTTCCTCCCGGATTTAACGAATACGATTTCGTCCCCGAAT
CCTTTGATCGGGACAAAACTATCGCACTTATTATGAACAGTAGCGGCTCCACCGGCCTCCCCAAAGGGGT
GGCACTGCCTCATAGAACCGCATGCGTCAGGTTTTCTCATGCACGCGATCCTATCTTTGGAAATCAGATT
ATACCCGATACAGCTATCCTTTCCGTGGTGCCTTTTCACCATGGCTTTGGCATGTTCACCACTCTTGGCT
ACCTTATTTGTGGCTTTCGGGTTGTCTTGATGTATCGCTTTGAAGAGGAGCTGTTTCTGAGAAGTCTTCA
AGACTATAAAATTCAATCCGCACTCTTGGTCCCAACACTGTTCTCATTCTTCGCAAAGTCAACACTTATC
GACAAATACGATCTGAGTAACCTGCATGAGATTGCCAGCGGCGGCGCACCGCTTTCCAAGGAAGTGGGAG
AGGCCGTCGCAAAGAGATTTCATAGAGCCCACTACAATATCGTCACCTTCTACCCCTATGATGTGCCTGA
TTACGCTTGAGCGGCCGCTAGAGCTCGCTGATCAGCCTCGACTGTGCCTTCTAGTTGCCAGCCATCTGTT
GTTTGCCCCTCCCCCGTGCCTTCCTTGACCCTGGAAGGTGCCACTCCCACTGTCCTTTCCTAATAAAATG
AGGAAATTGCATCGCATTGTCTGAGTAGGTGTCATTCTATTCTGGGGGGTGGGGTGGGGCAGGACAGCAA
GGGGGAGGATTGGGAAGACAATAGCAGGCATGCTGGGGATCGATGAAGTTCCTATACTTTCTAGAGAATA
GGAACTTCGGAATAGGAACTTCTCCTGCAGGTCTTCCGCTTCCTCGCTCACTGACTCGCTGCGCTCGGTC
GTTCGGCTGCGGCGAGCGGTATCAGCTCACTCAAAGGCGGTAATACGGTTATCCACAGAATCAGGGGATA
ACGCAGGAAAGAACATGTGAGCAAAAGGCCAGCAAAAGGCCAGGAACCGTAAAAAGGCCGCGTTGCTGGC
GTTTTTCCATAGGCTCCGCCCCCCTGACGAGCATCACAAAAATCGACGCTCAAGTCAGAGGTGGCGAAAC
CCGACAGGACTATAAAGATACCAGGCGTTTCCCCCTGGAAGCTCCCTCGTGCGCTCTCCTGTTCCGACCC
TGCCGCTTACCGGATACCTGTCCGCCTTTCTCCCTTCGGGAAGCGTGGCGCTTTCTCATAGCTCACGCTG
TAGGTATCTCAGTTCGGTGTAGGTCGTTCGCTCCAAGCTGGGCTGTGTGCACGAACCCCCCGTTCAGCCC
GACCGCTGCGCCTTATCCGGTAACTATCGTCTTGAGTCCAACCCGGTAAGACACGACTTATCGCCACTGG
CAGCAGCCACTGGTAACAGGATTAGCAGAGCGAGGTATGTAGGCGGTGCTACAGAGTTCTTGAAGTGGTG
GCCTAACTACGGCTACACTAGAAGAACAGTATTTGGTATCTGCGCTCTGCTGAAGCCAGTTACCTTCGGA
AAAAGAGTTGGTAGCTCTTGATCCGGCAAACAAACCACCGCTGGTAGCGGTGGTTTTTTTGTTTGCAAGC
AGCAGATTACGCGCAGAAAAAAAGGATCTCAAGAAGATCCTTTGATCTTTTCTACGGGGTCTGACGCTCA
GTGGAACGAAAACTCACGTTAAGGGATTTTGGTCATGAGATTATCAAAAAGGATCTTCACCTAGATCCTT
TTAAATTAAAAATGAAGTTTTAAATCAATCTAAAGTATATATGAGTAAACTTGGTCTGACAGTTACCAAT
GCTTAATCAGTGAGGCACCTATCTCAGCGATCTGTCTATTTCGTTCATCCATAGTTGCCTGACTCCCCGT
CGTGTAGATAACTACGATACGGGAGGGCTTACCATCTGGCCCCAGTGCTGCAATGATACCGCGAGACCCA
CGCTCACCGGCTCCAGATTTATCAGCAATAAACCAGCCAGCCGGAAGGGCCGAGCGCAGAAGTGGTCCTG
CAACTTTATCCGCCTCCATCCAGTCTATTAATTGTTGCCGGGAAGCTAGAGTAAGTAGTTCGCCAGTTAA
TAGTTTGCGCAACGTTGTTGCCATTGCTACAGGCATCGTGGTGTCACGCTCGTCGTTTGGTATGGCTTCA
TTCAGCTCCGGTTCCCAACGATCAAGGCGAGTTACATGATCCCCCATGTTGTGCAAAAAAGCGGTTAGCT
CCTTCGGTCCTCCGATCGTTGTCAGAAGTAAGTTGGCCGCAGTGTTATCACTCATGGTTATGGCAGCACT
GCATAATTCTCTTACTGTCATGCCATCCGTAAGATGCTTTTCTGTGACTGGTGAGTACTCAACCAAGTCA
TTCTGAGAATAGTGTATGCGGCGACCGAGTTGCTCTTGCCCGGCGTCAATACGGGATAATACCGCGCCAC
ATAGCAGAACTTTAAAAGTGCTCATCATTGGAAAACGTTCTTCGGGGCGAAAACTCTCAAGGATCTTACC
GCTGTTGAGATCCAGTTCGATGTAACCCACTCGTGCACCCAACTGATCTTCAGCATCTTTTACTTTCACC
AGCGTT
Features (pLannotate 1.2.2; 24 found; start..end, strand, type, name):
     78..182     -  promoter       AmpR promoter: bla
    298..677     +  enhancer       CMV enhancer: human cytomegalovirus immediate early enhancer
    679..955     +  promoter       chicken β-actin promoter: No description available
    956..1971    +  intron         chimeric intron: chimera between introns from chicken β-actin and rabbit β-globin
   2035..2520    +  CDS            AzamiGreen (fragment): AzamiGreen is a basic (constitutively fluorescent) green fluorescent protein published in 2003, derived from Galaxea fascicularis. It has low acid sensitivity.
   2521..3006    +  CDS            Kaede (fragment): Kaede is a photoconvertible green/yellow fluorescent protein published in 2002, derived from Trachyphyllia geoffroyi. It has moderate acid sensitivity.
   3007..3507    +  CDS            Katushka (fragment): Katushka is a basic (constitutively fluorescent) red fluorescent protein published in 2007, derived from Entacmaea quadricolor. It is reported to be a rapidly-maturing dimer.
   3481..3963    +  CDS            mKG (fragment): mKG is a basic (constitutively fluorescent) green fluorescent protein published in 2008, derived from Verrillofungia concinna.
   3964..4470    +  CDS            TagBFP (fragment): TagBFP is a basic (constitutively fluorescent) blue fluorescent protein published in 2008, derived from Entacmaea quadricolor. It is reported to be a very rapidly-maturing monomer with very low acid sensitivity.
   4441..4986    +  CDS            BrUSLEE (fragment): BrUSLEE is a basic (constitutively fluorescent) green fluorescent protein published in 2018, derived from Aequorea victoria.
   4981..5631    +  CDS            LUCI_PHOPY (fragment): Experimental evidence at protein level: Swiss-Prot protein existence level 1. Produces green light with a wavelength of 562 nm. From Photinus pyralis (Common eastern firefly) (Lampyris pyralis).
   5710..5766    +  CDS            scleFP1 (fragment): scleFP1 is a fluorescent protein published in 2009, derived from Scleractinia sp. Lizard Island 38.
   6070..6141    +  CDS            cre (fragment): RECR_BPP1 - Experimental evidence at protein level: Swiss-Prot protein existence level 1. Catalyzes site-specific recombination between two 34-base- pair LOXP sites. Its role is to maintain the phage genome as a monomeric unit-copy plasmid in the lysogenic state. From Escherichia phage P1 (Bacteriophage P1).
   6139..6324    +  CDS            AzamiGreen (fragment): AzamiGreen is a basic (constitutively fluorescent) green fluorescent protein published in 2003, derived from Galaxea fascicularis. It has low acid sensitivity.
   6331..6516    +  CDS            Kaede (fragment): Kaede is a photoconvertible green/yellow fluorescent protein published in 2002, derived from Trachyphyllia geoffroyi. It has moderate acid sensitivity.
   6553..7110    +  CDS            NFCP_ANESU (fragment): Experimental evidence at protein level: Swiss-Prot protein existence level 1. Pigment protein that is intensely purple in color. From Anemonia sulcata (Mediterranean snakelocks sea anemone).
   7111..7338    +  CDS            GFPhal (fragment): GFPhal is a fluorescent protein published in 2005, derived from Aequorea victoria.
   7306..7737    +  CDS            cre (fragment): RECR_BPP1 - Experimental evidence at protein level: Swiss-Prot protein existence level 1. Catalyzes site-specific recombination between two 34-base- pair LOXP sites. Its role is to maintain the phage genome as a monomeric unit-copy plasmid in the lysogenic state. From Escherichia phage P1 (Bacteriophage P1).
   7738..8337    +  CDS            cre (fragment): RECR_BPP1 - Experimental evidence at protein level: Swiss-Prot protein existence level 1. Catalyzes site-specific recombination between two 34-base- pair LOXP sites. Its role is to maintain the phage genome as a monomeric unit-copy plasmid in the lysogenic state. From Escherichia phage P1 (Bacteriophage P1).
   8338..9333    +  CDS            LUCI_PHOPY (fragment): Experimental evidence at protein level: Swiss-Prot protein existence level 1. Produces green light with a wavelength of 562 nm. From Photinus pyralis (Common eastern firefly) (Lampyris pyralis).
   9422..9629    +  polyA_signal   bGH poly(A) signal: bovine growth hormone polyadenylation signal
   9635..9682    -  protein_bind   FRT: FLP-mediated recombination occurs in the 8-bp core sequence TCTAGAAA (Turan and Bode, 2011). FLP recombinase from the Saccharomyces cerevisiae 2μ plasmid
   9874..10462   -  rep_origin     ori: high-copy-number ColE1/pMB1/pBR322/pUC origin of replication
  10633..77      -  CDS            AmpR (across the origin): β-lactamase; bla; confers resistance to ampicillin, carbenicillin, and related antibiotics
