[The description below was written by a language model from this plasmid's Addgene catalogue record and pLannotate feature annotations shown in this document.]
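Description:
pF3-CAG-Tol-FRT is an approximately 11.4 kb mammalian expression and mouse-targeting plasmid built on the pF3-FRT backbone, described as a shuttling cassette carrying the synthetic "Tol" open reading frame. It is maintained in bacteria through a ColE1/pUC-type origin and an ampicillin resistance gene (bla) with its own promoter. The catalogue lists it as low copy even though the annotated origin is of a high-copy type.

The roughly 7.3 kb insert is driven by the CAG promoter, annotated here as its three parts: the CMV immediate-early enhancer, the chicken β-actin promoter and the chimeric β-actin/β-globin intron. It is terminated by a bovine growth hormone polyadenylation signal. The coding region between them is annotated as a continuous series of protein fragments rather than intact genes. These include pieces matching fluorescent proteins of several lineages (AzamiGreen, Kaede, Katushka, mKG, TagBFP, Aequorea GFP-family variants and an Anemonia chromoprotein), together with segments of firefly luciferase and Cre recombinase, some of them appearing more than once and out of their natural order. This layout, together with the associated publication title about a mouse tolerant to reporter and modifier proteins, suggests a scrambled fusion that presents these sequences to the immune system, probably without the activities of the parent proteins, although the record does not state this. A C-terminal HA tag is recorded in the catalogue but not annotated in the feature table.

One FRT site is annotated just downstream of the poly(A) signal. The backbone name implies a heterospecific F3 partner site upstream, which would suit FLP-mediated cassette exchange into a prepared mouse genomic locus, but no F3 site appears in the feature table and the target locus is not given.
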