Addgene plasmid #141349: pF3-CAG-Tol-FRT
Purpose: Shuttling cassette containing the Tol ORF
Depositing lab: Ton Schumacher. Depositing organization: Netherlands Cancer Institute. Publication: A mouse model that is immunologically tolerant to reporter and modifier proteins. Bresser K, Dijkgraaf FE, Pritchard CEJ, Huijbers IJ, Song JY, Rohr JC, Scheeren FA, Schumacher TN. Commun Biol. 2020 May 29;3(1):273. doi: 10.1038/s42003-020-0979-0. PubMed 32472011.
Backbone
  Vector backbone: pF3-FRT
  Backbone size w/o insert (bp): 4000
  Total vector size (bp): 11400
  Vector type: Mammalian Expression, Mouse Targeting
Growth in bacteria
  Bacterial resistance: Ampicillin, 100 μg/mL
  Growth temperature: 30°C
  Growth strain: NEB Stable
  Copy number: Low Copy
Gene/Insert
  Gene/Insert name: Tol cassette
  Species: Synthetic
  Insert size (bp): 7300
  Promoter: CAG
  Tag / fusion protein: HA (C terminal on insert)
  Cloning method: Gibson Cloning
  Sequencing primers: 5′ gtgctgtctcatcattttgg
Terms and licenses: Academic/Nonprofit Terms; Industry Terms: Not Available to Industry
How to cite: pF3-CAG-Tol-FRT was a gift from Ton Schumacher (Addgene plasmid # 141349 ; http://n2t.net/addgene:141349 ; RRID:Addgene_141349)
